>Addgene plasmid #203793 | pminiTol2-4kb wnt3 promoter-Wnt3EGFP | addgene full sequence | sequence record 412854 | Addgene NGS Result
GGGCGAATTGGGCCCAGAGGTGTAAAGTACTTGAGTAATTTTACTTGATTACTGTACTTAAGTATTATTT
TTGGGGATTTTTACTTTACTTGAGTACAATTAAAAATCAATACTTTTACTTTTACTTAATTACATTTTTT
TAGAAAAAAAAGTACTTTTTACTCCTTACAATTTTATTTACAGTCAAAAAGTACTTATTTTTTGGAGATC
ACTTCATTCTATTTTCCCTTGCTATTACCAAACCAATTGAATTGCGCTGATGCCCAGTTTAATTTAAATA
GATCTGGCCATCTAGAGCGGCCGCTTTACTTGTACAGCTCGTCCATGCCGAGAGTGATCCCGGCGGCGGT
CACGAACTCCAGCAGGACCATGTGATCGCGCTTCTCGTTGGGGTCTTTGCTCAGGGCGGACTGGGTGCTC
AGGTAGTGGTTGTCGGGCAGCAGCACGGGGCCGTCGCCGATGGGGGTGTTCTGCTGGTAGTGGTCGGCGA
GCTGCACGCTGCCGTCCTCGATGTTGTGACGGATCTTGAAGTTCACCTTGATGCCGTTCTTCTGCTTGTC
GGCCATGATATAGACGTTGTGGCTGTTGTAGTTGTACTCCAGCTTGTGCCCCAGGATGTTGCCGTCCTCC
TTGAAGTCGATGCCCTTCAGCTCGATGCGGTTCACCAGGGTGTCGCCCTCGAACTTCACCTCGGCGCGGG
TCTTGTAGTTGCCGTCGTCCTTGAAGAAGATGGTGCGCTCCTGGACGTAGCCTTCGGGCATGGCGGACTT
GAAGAAGTCGTGCTGCTTCATGTGGTCGGGGTAGCGGCTGAAGCACTGCACGCCGTAGGTCAGGGTGGTC
ACGAGGGTGGGCCAGGGCACGGGCAGCTTGCCGGTGGTGCAGATGAACTTCAGGGTCAGCTTGCCGTAGG
TGGCATCGCCCTCGCCCTCGCCGGACACGCTGAACTTGTGGCCGTTTACGTCGCCGTCCAGCTCGACCAG
GATGGGCACCACCCCGGTGAACAGCTCCTCGCCCTTGCTCACCATGGTGGCGACCGGCCGGTGGATCCCG
GGCCCGCGGTACCGTTTACATGTATGTACGTCGTAGACCCTCACACATTCCTGGCAGCTAACGTAACAGC
ACCAGTGGAAGATGCAGTGGCATTTCTCTTTGCGCTTTTCTGTCCGTGTGTTATGGCCACGGCCACAGCA
CAGCAGGTCACAGCCTTCGATGCCGTGCGACGACACGTTGCAGGCACGGTCACGGGTGCCGAATGAGCCC
GTCTCTGGGTTTGGCTCGCAGAAGTTGGGTGATCCCTCATAGTATACCAGGTCTCGCTCAGTGGGATGCT
TGAAGAAGGCGTATTTGGCTCGTAGTGTTTCCACCCAGCCTCTGGACTCCCGGTGTTTCTCCACCACCAT
CTCAGAGGCGCTGTCGTACTTGTCTTTCAGGTAGTCCCCCAACAGTCTGAAGTCAGGCTGCGCCCACCAG
CACGTCTTCACTTCACAGCTGCCTGACAGCCCATGGCATTTACAGCGCAGGTGCATGTTCTCCAATATGG
TCATTCGTCCTGCCTCATTGTTGTGCCTGTTCATGGCACTCCGAGCATCTGGCCGGTTCTCACGAGCGTC
TGCAAACTCTCGAGATACCAAAACCCCAAATTCAGCATCTTCACTGCAGCCACCCCACTTCCATCCTTCT
CCCGGTGGGCCTTTATGATGGGAGTCACAGCCACACATAGTGGAGGTCCCCTCTGCACATGAACGGGTTA
CTGCAAATGCTACTCCAGCTGAGGCAATCGCATGAACAAATGCAGATTCCCTTGTAGCTTTATCAAGCAC
TGGTCCAAATATTGCTAGACTGTCCTTGATAGTGGTGCAGTTCCACCTGCGACCACGGAACTGGTGCTGA
CACTCCTGGATACCCAGTTTGACTCCTTCCGCTACACTGGGCATGATCTCTATGTAATTGCGGCAGAAGC
GCAGCTGTTTTGGCACCAGGCCAGGTATGGAGCCACACAGGATGGGTTGGGATCCAATGGATGAGTACTG
CTGCCCAAGGGCCAGGGACCACCAGATGGGATAGCCTCCAAGCACCCGAGAGCTGGAGAACCACATGCAC
ATGAGAAATCCAACCAGGTACAAATCCATGGTGGCGACCGGTGGATCCGAGGTATGTCTTGTGTGGATGG
AAAGGGTCTATTGATCAGTACATAGGATTCCTAGAGAGGGGGTGAAAATTAAATCCCGGCAAGGCAAAGA
TGGATGCTTGAGAGAATAATTAGGAATTTTTTTAGGGGGGTTCGCGAAAAAACAAAAATAAAACAATTCT
CCAAGGTTTGCTGCTGCTTTGAGTTGGGTGAGAAAAGTGTGTGTCTTCCAGTAGTAGTTAGGAGAGTAAG
TGTCTCTTTCACACACTCGCACACACGCTCCTACTCGTCCTCTGATTCCCTCCCTCTTACTGAGGTTCTT
CCCTAAGGTACATATCTTTTTCTCTCCCCACTTTTTTCCCCTTAGGATCATCAGGGCCAATATTAGAGAG
AGAGAGTGAGAGAGAGAAAGCGAGAGAGAGAGAGGGGAAAAAAACGACAAGAGAGGTTTGGAGATGTCAG
CTGGCAAGCCAATCACAGAGCATGGCCTTAGGTTACGCAAAAAAAAAAAAAAAATTATTATTCCTGCCCA
TCTGTCAATCATGCACCACCCCCTGGTAATGTAGCAAAGAAAGAAAGAAAGAGAGAGAGAGAGAGAGAGG
AGGCTGGGAGGGAATAAGAATGAAAGGGTGTCAGGACTGAGTTTCGGAGAGGTAGATTTGTCTTATTAAG
ATCTATATTGTCTGCGTTAGCATCAAGGAAACCCAGCTGTGCCAGACTCGGGCCTGCTGCTCGGCGAGGA
GGTGGTGGCGAGAAGTGTCGTCTCCGTTTTTTAAGCACCCGTGCTCCTGAACTAATTGTTCCGGATGCGT
GTGCGTGCACATACATTCAAGAATTTTGTCTTGGAGAATTTTGATGGCCGCGTCCTCCCCTTGTGACACA
AAGGCAACACAATAAAAAGCCGTAAAAGGTGGTGTGGCAGGGCCAGGCATGCAGTGTTCTGTGCCCCAGC
GGCCCAAAGGCAGCACATTTTACATAAACACTATTGTCATTCGGATGGGATGAGAGCAGACAGCACAGAG
TAGTAGACACGGCATTAGAAGTTGACAATACATTCAAATATAGAGTCTCTGTGTCAGAATGAACGGCAGG
ACAGAGGTGAGAACTGACAACAGTTTCAGGTACAAACACTGGAGGAATTGCAAATGGAGGCAGAATGAAA
TATAAGTTCATGTGGGTAGCTGTAAGTTTTGGCACTTTTAGCACTTTAAACAGTCTAGGAATCATATCAT
TTGGAGCTTTGAGTACTAATTTAGTTTTGCCATTTGAATAAAGTTGAAACAAATCAATGTTAGGAAGTAG
AATTAAACTGCAAATCAAAGAATTTTTTAGATTGTTAGTTAGTTTACTGAATTTCTTTGAATTACAATTT
CACAAATGAATCATCCTGTCATTAAAAATTATGTAGGTTCCGGCCAATTTTCTCCAACCCATTACAAAAA
ACATTTGCATAAGTGCCACTTTTCCCCAGAATATTTAATTATGTTATTGTCCCATGTTGCTTGCTTGACT
CTGGTTGGATAAAGCTCTTTCCTGCAATCCAGCGACCAAGTAGTAAAGCCTGTCTGTCTGTCTATCTGCC
AGTGCATCTGTCTATCTAACTCATAGCAGGGACATGGACTGTGCACCACAACCATAGGAGCCCAGGAGAG
ACACTCACAGTTCTGACCGCGGTCTGGATGTCATATTTCCATCGCCTCTGTTTTTTTGCTTTTATTCTCC
CTCTTCAAAAGAATAAGCGCTGTGCGGGGACTCAGCTCAGAGGCATGACGGGTCATTCTGACATCTTAAA
TGTTCATCACAGTGTTTCTTCCAGGATGATGCATCCTTGATCTCATCAGATATGAACCTGTTGGTTAAAT
TGCAGCTTCCAGAAGCACTCGGCTCGTGCTACGTTCCTGATGTTGGAATAAAGATCTGCTTTCCATCAGC
TGTATTGTGCCTAGATCAGCGGTTTGATTCAGCATTCTTGCAGAGTGACAGATGCAGATCTGCTCGCCAG
GATTGGCTGGGAAAACCTGATCGGAGCGTAATTTACGAGTGGAGGCAAGGAACGGTCTGCGGTCGGCATC
TCAACAACACTGAAACCACGTTTCCCAGGTCAAGGCCATAGGGGCGCAACACAACGAACCAGCTGGAAAT
GAGCTTACGATTAGAATCTCGAGGACTCAAACCCCAGCATGCACCGCAATGGTGCGAAACCAGGACAAAA
GCCAGAGATGCTTGACATAGCTGCAGCACAAACAAGACCATTCCCTCCTAGCATAGCCATTGTGTTTTGG
AGGAAGTCTTGATTCTCGTATCAATCGCACTTAATGAATTTACTGAAGTGGGCCCTAGAGCATGGAAATG
AAGTGCACCAGCAGATCAATGGGAATAAAGAGAGTCGCCCGGAGCTTTGACCTCTGGGTCAGGAGTCTCT
CATCCTCCCTCATTAAGTCATGTTTGTGGACACTCCTGCATTTTATTAGCGCCTAGCTAATACATCACCC
TACACACCCACAAGGTAGTCCCTGTGATCTGGGAGAGACACCCTTTTGGCTTCCTTTGAGTGGACGGGCA
CAAGTTGATAGTTAGTTAAAATGCACATTTTTAAAAGTATGTTTATGAGCAATAATCATAAAAATTCATG
CAGGCTGGAATTTATAGGGCAAAAGATTTCCTTAAACTGGTCCAAATGGACCCACACAACAATGTTTGGT
TTCAAAGCGAGTTCTGCTTCATACATTGATGGACTGTTGACAGGAGTTTATACAACTATTGTCAAAGTTT
TTTTTTGTACCTAATATAGCCACACCTTCATCATTAGCATTAATCCGTATGTGTTTGCTAGCAACATGCA
CGTTGAATTCAGAGACATACACAGAGGACCCCTGTGGTGCAGGTTTCTTAGGCGACCCCAAAACGGCCGT
AACCAGGTCCGGCTCTTTCTCAGGCTTTCCTCAAAGAGGGACATGTGTAGACCCCCACTATCCCTGACAC
ACACTCAATCCGGACAGTGTGGCCGGACACAGGCAAGCAATAAAACCTGGATTAGCAGAGTGTTCACACA
TAACACTAGAGCGAGAAAGTTTCTTAACACGCCCAAGCCCACCCTCTCCTCACACACGTCTCTCCTCTCT
TTCATTCCCTCCATCTCTCCTTCTTTTGTGTCTGCGTCTCTCCTCCCTCCTCTTCCTTTGCCCCTTTCTC
TTCAGAATTTCATTGTTTGTTATTACCATGTTAGAGATAAAGGAGGTCTGAGGAATTAGCTTGTTCTTAC
AGTTGCAGAGAAAATCCGCTTAAGTCCACAACCCCCAAATTTGCGGTACCCAGAAGCCCCAGCTCTCGGG
GTTTATCCCCAATGCCTATCTTTGTGGTGGGGGGAAAAAATCATTTTGTAAGGTGCCAACGGGGCTGAGA
TGGAGCAGTCCGACCCATCTCCAGGCCCCCGTCCTCGCATCATGTCCTGGAAATGGGTGCATTTGTATAA
TATCACTGCTTTTGTCCCTACTTTGTAAGCTGGAGACAAAGGCCAGACACTCCTCAATCCCCTCCCCACT
CATCCCCCCCAAACAAACCTTTTTCATTAGAGCCGCAAACACTTTCCCCTTCAATAGCCCTGATATTACG
CATCATCCTCTGCATCTCCGCAGGACCCGAGCGCTCTAAAGCTCCTCTCTTCTCTCAGGACACAGAGCTC
GCTTAATTAAACCGCACTTAAGCCGGACAATAAGCCTTCGCGCAGGTCTGGGCGAGCCCGCCGAGAGTAT
TCATGGCCGTCGTAAAGCGAAAGCCGCAAGAGAGCGAGAGAGAGAGAGAGAAAGCTATACGCCAGATACT
TTGTTCACACAAGATGAAGAGTCAACAGCCACCCCCACACCATTTCTCTCCTAATAACCACCTTTAGAAA
GGCTCCGTCCTCGCACAATGCTTCTCGGCTCCCCTCCTCTCGCTCTCAATCACCCTCCAGGACAATGCCT
AAAGCTCCGCAGCCCCCCAGGACCCTCGGCCCCACAACAGACACTTCTTTTATTGAAGCTTAAACAAGAA
TCTCTAGTTTTCTTTCTTGCTTTTACTTTTACTTCCTTAATACTCAAGTACAATTTTAATGGAGTACTTT
TTTACTTTTACTCAAGTAAGATTCTAGCCAGATACTTTTACTTTTAATTGAGTAAAATTTTCCCTAAGTA
CTTGTACTTTCACTTGAGTAAAATTTTTGAGTACTTTTTACACCTCTGCTCGACCATATGGGAGAGCTCC
CAACGCGTTGGATGCATAGCTTGAGTATTCTATAGTGTCACCTAAATAGCTTGGCGTAATCATGGTCATA
GCTGTTTCCTGTGTGAAATTGTTATCCGCTCACAATTCCACACAACATACGAGCCGGAAGCATAAAGTGT
AAAGCCTGGGGTGCCTAATGAGTGAGCTAACTCACATTAATTGCGTTGCGCTCACTGCCCGCTTTCCAGT
CGGGAAACCTGTCGTGCCAGCTGCATTAATGAATCGGCCAACGCGCGGGGAGAGGCGGTTTGCGTATTGG
GCGCTCTTCCGCTTCCTCGCTCACTGACTCGCTGCGCTCGGTCGTTCGGCTGCGGCGAGCGGTATCAGCT
CACTCAAAGGCGGTAATACGGTTATCCACAGAATCAGGGGATAACGCAGGAAAGAACATGTGAGCAAAAG
GCCAGCAAAAGGCCAGGAACCGTAAAAAGGCCGCGTTGCTGGCGTTTTTCCATAGGCTCCGCCCCCCTGA
CGAGCATCACAAAAATCGACGCTCAAGTCAGAGGTGGCGAAACCCGACAGGACTATAAAGATACCAGGCG
TTTCCCCCTGGAAGCTCCCTCGTGCGCTCTCCTGTTCCGACCCTGCCGCTTACCGGATACCTGTCCGCCT
TTCTCCCTTCGGGAAGCGTGGCGCTTTCTCATAGCTCACGCTGTAGGTATCTCAGTTCGGTGTAGGTCGT
TCGCTCCAAGCTGGGCTGTGTGCACGAACCCCCCGTTCAGCCCGACCGCTGCGCCTTATCCGGTAACTAT
CGTCTTGAGTCCAACCCGGTAAGACACGACTTATCGCCACTGGCAGCAGCCACTGGTAACAGGATTAGCA
GAGCGAGGTATGTAGGCGGTGCTACAGAGTTCTTGAAGTGGTGGCCTAACTACGGCTACACTAGAAGAAC
AGTATTTGGTATCTGCGCTCTGCTGAAGCCAGTTACCTTCGGAAAAAGAGTTGGTAGCTCTTGATCCGGC
AAACAAACCACCGCTGGTAGCGGTGGTTTTTTTGTTTGCAAGCAGCAGATTACGCGCAGAAAAAAAGGAT
CTCAAGAAGATCCTTTGATCTTTTCTACGGGGTCTGACGCTCAGTGGAACGAAAACTCACGTTAAGGGAT
TTTGGTCATGAGATTATCAAAAAGGATCTTCACCTAGATCCTTTTAAATTAAAAATGAAGTTTTAAATCA
ATCTAAAGTATATATGAGTAAACTTGGTCTGACAGTTACCAATGCTTAATCAGTGAGGCACCTATCTCAG
CGATCTGTCTATTTCGTTCATCCATAGTTGCCTGACTCCCCGTCGTGTAGATAACTACGATACGGGAGGG
CTTACCATCTGGCCCCAGTGCTGCAATGATACCGCGAGACCCACGCTCACCGGCTCCAGATTTATCAGCA
ATAAACCAGCCAGCCGGAAGGGCCGAGCGCAGAAGTGGTCCTGCAACTTTATCCGCCTCCATCCAGTCTA
TTAATTGTTGCCGGGAAGCTAGAGTAAGTAGTTCGCCAGTTAATAGTTTGCGCAACGTTGTTGCCATTGC
TACAGGCATCGTGGTGTCACGCTCGTCGTTTGGTATGGCTTCATTCAGCTCCGGTTCCCAACGATCAAGG
CGAGTTACATGATCCCCCATGTTGTGCAAAAAAGCGGTTAGCTCCTTCGGTCCTCCGATCGTTGTCAGAA
GTAAGTTGGCCGCAGTGTTATCACTCATGGTTATGGCAGCACTGCATAATTCTCTTACTGTCATGCCATC
CGTAAGATGCTTTTCTGTGACTGGTGAGTACTCAACCAAGTCATTCTGAGAATAGTGTATGCGGCGACCG
AGTTGCTCTTGCCCGGCGTCAATACGGGATAATACCGCGCCACATAGCAGAACTTTAAAAGTGCTCATCA
TTGGAAAACGTTCTTCGGGGCGAAAACTCTCAAGGATCTTACCGCTGTTGAGATCCAGTTCGATGTAACC
CACTCGTGCACCCAACTGATCTTCAGCATCTTTTACTTTCACCAGCGTTTCTGGGTGAGCAAAAACAGGA
AGGCAAAATGCCGCAAAAAAGGGAATAAGGGCGACACGGAAATGTTGAATACTCATACTCTTCCTTTTTC
AATATTATTGAAGCATTTATCAGGGTTATTGTCTCATGAGCGGATACATATTTGAATGTATTTAGAAAAA
TAAACAAATAGGGGTTCCGCGCACATTTCCCCGAAAAGTGCCACCTGATGCGGTGTGAAATACCGCACAG
ATGCGTAAGGAGAAAATACCGCATCAGGAAATTGTAAGCGTTAATATTTTGTTAAAATTCGCGTTAAATT
TTTGTTAAATCAGCTCATTTTTTAACCAATAGGCCGAAATCGGCAAAATCCCTTATAAATCAAAAGAATA
GACCGAGATAGGGT
[37 nt withheld, positions 8765-8801]
AAAGAACGTGGACTCCAACGTCAAAGG
[49 nt withheld, positions 8829-8877]
T
[91 nt withheld, positions 8879-8969]
G
[124 nt withheld, positions 8971-9094]
CCATTCGCCATTCAGGCTGCGCAACTGTTGGGAAGGGCGATCGGTGCGGGCCTCTTCGCTATTACGCCAG
CTGGCGAAAGGGGGATGTGCTGCAAGGCGATTAAGTTGGGTAACGCCAGGGTTTTCCCAGTCACGACGTT
GTAAAACGACGGCCAGTGAATTGTAATACGACTCACTATA
Features (pLannotate 1.2.2; 15 found; start..end, strand, type, name):
    309..1025    -  CDS            EGFP: EGFP is a basic (constitutively fluorescent) green fluorescent protein published in 1996, derived from Aequorea victoria. It is reported to be a rapidly-maturing weak dimer with moderate acid sensitivity.
   1038..1065    -  misc_feature   MCS (fragment): multiple cloning site
   1065..2129    -  CDS            WNT3: WNT3_HUMAN - Also known as INT4. Experimental evidence at protein level: Swiss-Prot protein existence level 1. Ligand for members of the frizzled family of seven transmembrane receptors (Probable). Functions in the canonical Wnt signaling pathway that results in activation of transcription factors of the TCF/LEF family (PubMed:26902720). Required for normal gastrulation, formation of the primitive streak, and for the formation of the mesoderm during early embryogenesis. Required for normal formation of the apical ectodermal ridge (By similarity). Required for normal embryonic development, and
   6399..6417    -  promoter       SP6 promoter: promoter for bacteriophage SP6 RNA polymerase
   6459..6475    -  protein_bind   lac operator: The lac repressor binds to the lac operator to inhibit transcription in E. coli. This inhibition can be relieved by adding lactose or isopropyl-β-D-thiogalactopyranoside (IPTG). lac repressor encoded by lacI
   6483..6513    -  promoter       lac promoter: promoter for the E. coli lac operon
   6528..6549    -  protein_bind   CAP binding site: CAP binding activates transcription in the presence of cAMP. E. coli catabolite activator protein
   6562..6654    -  CDS            lacI (fragment): lac repressor; lacI; The lac repressor binds to the lac operator to inhibit transcription in E. coli. This inhibition can be relieved by adding lactose or isopropyl-β-D-thiogalactopyranoside (IPTG).
   6837..7425    -  rep_origin     ori: high-copy-number ColE1/pMB1/pBR322/pUC origin of replication
   7596..8456    -  CDS            AmpR: β-lactamase; bla; confers resistance to ampicillin, carbenicillin, and related antibiotics
   8457..8561    -  promoter       AmpR promoter: bla
   8588..8638    +  misc_feature   bom (fragment): basis of mobility region from pBR322
   8666..9094    -  rep_origin     f1 ori (sequence partly withheld): f1 bacteriophage origin of replication; arrow indicates direction of (+) strand synthesis
   9098..9255    -  CDS            lacZα (fragment): LacZα fragment of β-galactosidase; lacZ fragment
   9258..2       +  promoter       T7 promoter (across the origin): promoter for bacteriophage T7 RNA polymerase
