[The description below was written by a language model from this plasmid's Addgene catalogue record and pLannotate feature annotations shown in this document.]
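Description:
pminiTol2-4kb wnt3 promoter-Wnt3EGFP is a zebrafish transgenesis plasmid built on the pminiTol2 backbone, a minimal Tol2 transposon donor vector. In such vectors, the cargo sits between shortened Tol2 terminal repeats. When Tol2 transposase is supplied in the embryo, it excises the cassette and integrates it into the genome. The Tol2 arms are not called in the automated feature table, so their positions cannot be confirmed from the annotation. The table also lists no polyadenylation signal for the transgene.

In bacteria, the plasmid replicates from a high-copy ColE1/pUC-type origin and is selected with ampicillin through the bla gene and its own promoter. It also carries remnants of a general cloning vector: an f1 origin, lacZα and lacI fragments, lac promoter/operator elements, and flanking T7 and SP6 phage promoters.

The payload is an insert of roughly 5.8 kb in which a 4 kb zebrafish wnt3 promoter drives the zebrafish Wnt3 coding sequence, fused at its C terminus to a green fluorescent protein. The catalogue gives this tag as mEGFP, while the annotation software labels it EGFP. In the feature table, the Wnt3 reading frame (matched by homology to human WNT3) lies directly upstream of the EGFP reading frame on the same strand, separated by a short polylinker fragment. This is consistent with a single fusion protein. The large unannotated stretch upstream of Wnt3 presumably corresponds to the promoter.

Because the native regulatory region controls expression, the construct is intended to produce stable transgenic fish that express fluorescent, secreted Wnt3 in the endogenous wnt3 pattern. Such fish allow imaging of ligand distribution. The associated publication used such transgenics to study how Wnt3 expression level affects cerebellum development.
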