Addgene plasmid #203793: pminiTol2-4kb wnt3 promoter-Wnt3EGFP
Purpose: Tol2 based genomic integration of zebrafish 4kb Wnt3 promoter driving the expression of Wnt3-EGFP for zebrafish transgenesis
Depositing lab: Thorsten Wohland. Depositing organization: National University of Singapore. Publication: Modulating the expression level of secreted Wnt3 influences cerebellum development in zebrafish transgenics. Teh C, Sun G, Shen H, Korzh V, Wohland T. Development. 2015 Nov 1;142(21):3721-33. doi: 10.1242/dev.127589. Epub 2015 Sep 22. PubMed 26395493.
Backbone
  Vector backbone: pminiTol2
  Backbone size w/o insert (bp): 3565
  Vector type: Zebrafish Expression
Growth in bacteria
  Bacterial resistance: Ampicillin, 100 μg/mL
  Growth temperature: 37°C
  Growth strain: DH5alpha
  Copy number: Unknown
Gene/Insert
  Gene/Insert name: Wnt3 (alt name: Wingless-type MMTV integration site family, member 3)
  Species: D. rerio (zebrafish)
  Insert size (bp): 5829
  Entrez Gene: wnt3
  Promoter: 4kb Wnt3 promoter
  Tag / fusion protein: mEGFP (C terminal on insert)
  Cloning method: Restriction Enzyme; 5′ cloning site unknown (unknown if destroyed)
Terms and licenses: Academic/Nonprofit Terms; Industry Terms: Not Available to Industry
How to cite: pminiTol2-4kb wnt3 promoter-Wnt3EGFP was a gift from Thorsten Wohland (Addgene plasmid # 203793 ; http://n2t.net/addgene:203793 ; RRID:Addgene_203793)
